>Addgene plasmid #80000 | pMito-miRFP703 | depositor full sequence | sequence record 150089 | pMito-miRFP703 sequence 4986 bps
TAGTTATTAATAGTAATCAATTACGGGGTCATTAGTTCATAGCCCATATATGGAGTTCCGCGTTACATAA
CTTACGGTAAATGGCCCGCCTGGCTGACCGCCCAACGACCCCCGCCCATTGACGTCAATAATGACGTATG
TTCCCATAGTAACGCCAATAGGGACTTTCCATTGACGTCAATGGGTGGAGTATTTACGGTAAACTGCCCA
CTTGGCAGTACATCAAGTGTATCATATGCCAAGTACGCCCCCTATTGACGTCAATGACGGTAAATGGCCC
GCCTGGCATTATGCCCAGTACATGACCTTATGGGACTTTCCTACTTGGCAGTACATCTACGTATTAGTCA
TCGCTATTACCATGGTGATGCGGTTTTGGCAGTACATCAATGGGCGTGGATAGCGGTTTGACTCACGGGG
ATTTCCAAGTCTCCACCCCATTGACGTCAATGGGAGTTTGTTTTGGCACCAAAATCAACGGGACTTTCCA
AAATGTCGTAACAACTCCGCCCCATTGACGCAAATGGGCGGTAGGCGTGTACGGTGGGAGGTCTATATAA
GCAGAGCTGGTTTAGTGAACCGTCAGATCCGCTAGCATGTCCGTCCTGACGCCGCTGCTGCTGCGGGGCT
TGACAGGCTCGGCCCGGCGGCTCCCAGTGCCGCGCGCCAAGATCCATTCGTTGGGGGATCCACCGGTCGC
CACCATGGTAGCAGGTCATGCCTCTGGCAGCCCCGCATTCGGGACCGCCTCTCATTCGAATTGCGAACAT
GAAGAGATCCACCTCGCCGGCTCGATCCAGCCGCATGGCGCGCTTCTGGTCGTCAGCGAACATGATCATC
GCGTCATCCAGGCCAGCGCCAACGCCGCGGAATTTCTGAATCTCGGAAGCGTACTCGGCGTTCCGCTCGC
CGAGATCGACGGCGATCTGTTGATCAAGATCCTGCCGCATCTCGATCCCACCGCCGAAGGCATGCCGGTC
GCGGTGCGCTGCCGGATCGGCAATCCCTCTACGGAGTACTGCGGTCTGATGCATCGGCCTCCGGAAGGCG
GGCTGATCATCGAACTCGAACGTGCCGGCCCGTCGATCGATCTGTCAGGCACGCTGGCGCCGGCGCTGGA
GCGGATCCGCACGGCGGGTTCACTGCGCGCGCTGTGCGATGACACCGTGCTGCTGTTTCAGCAGTGCACC
GGCTACGACCGGGTGATGGTGTATCGTTTCGATGAGCAAGGCCACGGCCTGGTATTCTCCGAGTGCCATG
TGCCTGGGCTCGAATCCTATTTCGGCAACCGCTATCCGTCGTCGCTGGTCCCGCAGATGGCGCGGCAGCT
GTACGTGCGGCAGCGCGTCCGCGTGCTGGTCGACGTCACCTATCAGCCGGTGCCGCTGGAGCCGCGGCTG
TCGCCGCTGACCGGGCGCGATCTCGACATGTCGGGCTGCTTCCTGCGCTCGATGTCGCCGATCCATCTGC
AGTTCCTGAAGGACATGGGCGTGCGCGCCACCCTGGCGGTGTCGCTGGTGGTCGGCGGCAAGCTGTGGGG
CCTGGTTGTCTGTCACCATTATCTGCCGCGCTTCATCCGTTTCGAGCTGCGGGCGATCTGCAAACGGCTC
GCCGAAAGGATCGCGACGCGGATCACCGCGCTTGAGAGCTAAGCGGCCGCGACTCTAGATCATAATCAGC
CATACCACATTTGTAGAGGTTTTACTTGCTTTAAAAAACCTCCCACACCTCCCCCTGAACCTGAAACATA
AAATGAATGCAATTGTTGTTGTTAACTTGTTTATTGCAGCTTATAATGGTTACAAATAAAGCAATAGCAT
CACAAATTTCACAAATAAAGCATTTTTTTCACTGCATTCTAGTTGTGGTTTGTCCAAACTCATCAATGTA
TCTTAAGGCGTAAATTGTAAGCGTTAATATTTTGTTAAAATTCGCGTTAAATTTTTGTTAAATCAGCTCA
TTTTTTAACCAATAGGCCGAAATCGGCAAAATCCCTTATAAATCAAAAGAATAGACCGAGATAGGGT
[37 nt withheld, positions 2028-2064]
AAAGAACGTGGACTCCAACGTCAAAGG
[49 nt withheld, positions 2092-2140]
T
[91 nt withheld, positions 2142-2232]
G
[124 nt withheld, positions 2234-2357]
CAGGTGGCACTTTTCGGGGAAATGTGCGCGGAACCCCTATTTGTTTATTTTTCTAAATACATTCAAATAT
GTATCCGCTCATGAGACAATAACCCTGATAAATGCTTCAATAATATTGAAAAAGGAAGAGTCCTGAGGCG
GAAAGAACCAGCTGTGGAATGTGTGTCAGTTAGGGTGTGGAAAGTCCCCAGGCTCCCCAGCAGGCAGAAG
TATGCAAAGCATGCATCTCAATTAGTCAGCAACCAGGTGTGGAAAGTCCCCAGGCTCCCCAGCAGGCAGA
AGTATGCAAAGCATGCATCTCAATTAGTCAGCAACCATAGTCCCGCCCCTAACTCCGCCCATCCCGCCCC
TAACTCCGCCCAGTTCCGCCCATTCTCCGCCCCATGGCTGACTAATTTTTTTTATTTATGCAGAGGCCGA
GGCCGCCTCGGCCTCTGAGCTATTCCAGAAGTAGTGAGGAGGCTTTTTTGGAGGCCTAGGCTTTTGCAAA
GATCGATCAAGAGACAGGATGAGGATCGTTTCGCATGATTGAACAAGATGGATTGCACGCAGGTTCTCCG
GCCGCTTGGGTGGAGAGGCTATTCGGCTATGACTGGGCACAACAGACAATCGGCTGCTCTGATGCCGCCG
TGTTCCGGCTGTCAGCGCAGGGGCGCCCGGTTCTTTTTGTCAAGACCGACCTGTCCGGTGCCCTGAATGA
ACTGCAAGACGAGGCAGCGCGGCTATCGTGGCTGGCCACGACGGGCGTTCCTTGCGCAGCTGTGCTCGAC
GTTGTCACTGAAGCGGGAAGGGACTGGCTGCTATTGGGCGAAGTGCCGGGGCAGGATCTCCTGTCATCTC
ACCTTGCTCCTGCCGAGAAAGTATCCATCATGGCTGATGCAATGCGGCGGCTGCATACGCTTGATCCGGC
TACCTGCCCATTCGACCACCAAGCGAAACATCGCATCGAGCGAGCACGTACTCGGATGGAAGCCGGTCTT
GTCGATCAGGATGATCTGGACGAAGAGCATCAGGGGCTCGCGCCAGCCGAACTGTTCGCCAGGCTCAAGG
CGAGCATGCCCGACGGCGAGGATCTCGTCGTGACCCATGGCGATGCCTGCTTGCCGAATATCATGGTGGA
AAATGGCCGCTTTTCTGGATTCATCGACTGTGGCCGGCTGGGTGTGGCGGACCGCTATCAGGACATAGCG
TTGGCTACCCGTGATATTGCTGAAGAGCTTGGCGGCGAATGGGCTGACCGCTTCCTCGTGCTTTACGGTA
TCGCCGCTCCCGATTCGCAGCGCATCGCCTTCTATCGCCTTCTTGACGAGTTCTTCTGAGCGGGACTCTG
GGGTTCGAAATGACCGACCAAGCGACGCCCAACCTGCCATCACGAGATTTCGATTCCACCGCCGCCTTCT
ATGAAAGGTTGGGCTTCGGAATCGTTTTCCGGGACGCCGGCTGGATGATCCTCCAGCGCGGGGATCTCAT
GCTGGAGTTCTTCGCCCACCCTAGGGGGAGGCTAACTGAAACACGGAAGGAGACAATACCGGAAGGAACC
CGCGCTATGACGGCAATAAAAAGACAGAATAAAACGCACGGTGTTGGGTCGTTTGTTCATAAACGCGGGG
TTCGGTCCCAGGGCTGGCACTCTGTCGATACCCCACCGAGACCCCATTGGGGCCAATACGCCCGCGTTTC
TTCCTTTTCCCCACCCCACCCCCCAAGTTCGGGTGAAGGCCCAGGGCTCGCAGCCAACGTCGGGGCGGCA
GGCCCTGCCATAGCCTCAGGTTACTCATATATACTTTAGATTGATTTAAAACTTCATTTTTAATTTAAAA
GGATCTAGGTGAAGATCCTTTTTGATAATCTCATGACCAAAATCCCTTAACGTGAGTTTTCGTTCCACTG
AGCGTCAGACCCCGTAGAAAAGATCAAAGGATCTTCTTGAGATCCTTTTTTTCTGCGCGTAATCTGCTGC
TTGCAAACAAAAAAACCACCGCTACCAGCGGTGGTTTGTTTGCCGGATCAAGAGCTACCAACTCTTTTTC
CGAAGGTAACTGGCTTCAGCAGAGCGCAGATACCAAATACTGTCCTTCTAGTGTAGCCGTAGTTAGGCCA
CCACTTCAAGAACTCTGTAGCACCGCCTACATACCTCGCTCTGCTAATCCTGTTACCAGTGGCTGCTGCC
AGTGGCGATAAGTCGTGTCTTACCGGGTTGGACTCAAGACGATAGTTACCGGATAAGGCGCAGCGGTCGG
GCTGAACGGGGGGTTCGTGCACACAGCCCAGCTTGGAGCGAACGACCTACACCGAACTGAGATACCTACA
GCGTGAGCTATGAGAAAGCGCCACGCTTCCCGAAGGGAGAAAGGCGGACAGGTATCCGGTAAGCGGCAGG
GTCGGAACAGGAGAGCGCACGAGGGAGCTTCCAGGGGGAAACGCCTGGTATCTTTATAGTCCTGTCGGGT
TTCGCCACCTCTGACTTGAGCGTCGATTTTTGTGATGCTCGTCAGGGGGGCGGAGCCTATGGAAAAACGC
CAGCAACGCGGCCTTTTTACGGTTCCTGGCCTTTTGCTGGCCTTTTGCTCACATGTTCTTTCCTGCGTTA
TCCCCTGATTCTGTGGATAACCGTATTACCGCCATGCAT
Features (pLannotate 1.2.2; 14 found; start..end, strand, type, name):
     61..364     +  enhancer       CMV enhancer: human cytomegalovirus immediate early enhancer
    365..568     +  promoter       CMV promoter: human cytomegalovirus (CMV) immediate early promoter
    597..671     +  CDS            COX8 presequence: mitochondrial presequence of human cytochrome c oxidase subunit VIII (Rizutto et al., 1989)
    705..1652    +  CDS            ORF frame 1: bright monomeric near-infrared fluorescent protein engineered from a bacterial phytochrome, with an emission maximum of 703 nm (Shcherbakova et al., 2016)
   1668..1751    +  CDS            large T antigen (fragment): large T antigen from SV40 (simian virus 40)
   1774..1895    +  polyA_signal   SV40 poly(A) signal: SV40 polyadenylation signal
   1929..2357    -  rep_origin     f1 ori (sequence partly withheld): f1 bacteriophage origin of replication; arrow indicates direction of (+) strand synthesis
   2384..2488    +  promoter       AmpR promoter: bla
   2490..2847    +  promoter       SV40 promoter: SV40 enhancer and early promoter
   2882..3676    +  CDS            NeoR/KanR: aminoglycoside phosphotransferase from Tn5; aph(3')-II (or nptII); confers resistance to neomycin, kanamycin, and G418 (Geneticin®)
   3697..3849    +  CDS            ble (fragment): BLE_KLEPN - Experimental evidence at protein level: Swiss-Prot protein existence level 1. Binding protein with a strong affinity to the bleomycin family of antibiotics. Binds to CL990; an antimitotic-antibiotic compound. From Klebsiella pneumoniae.
   3908..3955    +  polyA_signal   HSV TK poly(A) signal: herpes simplex virus thymidine kinase polyadenylation signal (Cole and Stacy, 1985)
   4046..4062    -  polyA_signal   bGH poly(A) signal (fragment): bovine growth hormone polyadenylation signal
   4284..4872    +  rep_origin     ori: high-copy-number ColE1/pMB1/pBR322/pUC origin of replication
