[The description below was written by a language model from this plasmid's Addgene catalogue record and pLannotate feature annotations shown in this document.]
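Description:
pMito-miRFP703 is a 4,986 bp mammalian expression plasmid built on the Clontech pN1 backbone and designed to label mitochondria with the near-infrared fluorescent protein miRFP703. The expression cassette is driven by the human cytomegalovirus immediate early enhancer and promoter. Downstream lies the mitochondrial presequence of human cytochrome c oxidase subunit VIII (COX8A), a short N-terminal targeting signal that directs import of a fused protein into the mitochondria. It is followed by the miRFP703 coding sequence, fused at the C terminus of the presequence. miRFP703 is a bright monomeric fluorescent protein engineered from a bacterial phytochrome, with an emission maximum of 703 nm. The transcript is terminated by the SV40 polyadenylation signal. The short "large T antigen" fragment annotated just upstream of that signal most likely reflects SV40-derived sequence in this region rather than a functional coding element.

The rest of the plasmid is standard for this vector family. A single NeoR/KanR gene (Tn5 aminoglycoside phosphotransferase) sits behind tandem promoters. The bacterial bla promoter provides kanamycin resistance in E. coli, and the SV40 enhancer and early promoter provides G418 selection in mammalian cells, with an HSV TK polyadenylation signal terminating the cassette. Small annotated fragments of ble and of a bGH poly(A) signal appear to be vestigial matches in the backbone. A high-copy ColE1/pUC-type origin supports propagation in bacteria, and an f1 origin allows single-stranded DNA production. The construct is used by transient or stable transfection as a mitochondrial marker for live-cell imaging in the near-infrared range, where it can be combined with fluorescent proteins emitting at visible wavelengths.
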