Addgene plasmid #80000: pMito-miRFP703
Purpose: Mitochondria labeling with near-infrared fluorescent protein miRFP703
Depositing lab: Vladislav Verkhusha. Publication: Bright monomeric near-infrared fluorescent proteins as tags and biosensors for multiscale imaging. Shcherbakova DM, Baloban M, Emelyanov AV, Brenowitz M, Guo P, Verkhusha VV. Nat Commun. 2016 Aug 19;7:12405. doi: 10.1038/ncomms12405. PubMed 27539380.
Backbone
  Vector backbone: pN1
  Backbone manufacturer: Clontech
  Backbone size w/o insert (bp): 3930
  Total vector size (bp): 4986
  Vector type: Mammalian Expression
  Selectable markers: Neomycin (select with G418)
Growth in bacteria
  Bacterial resistance: Kanamycin, 50 μg/mL
  Growth temperature: 37°C
  Growth strain: DH5alpha
  Copy number: High Copy
Gene/Insert
  Gene/Insert name: cytochrome C oxidase subunit VIII
  Species: H. sapiens (human)
  Insert size (bp): 1056
  GenBank ID: NM_001834.2
  Entrez Gene: COX8A (a.k.a. COX, COX8, COX8-2, COX8L, MC4DN15, VIII, VIII-L)
  Promoter: CMV
  Tag / fusion protein: miRFP703 (C terminal on insert)
  Cloning method: Unknown
  Sequencing primers: 5′ CMV-F; 3′ SV40pA-R
Terms and licenses: Academic/Nonprofit Terms; Industry Terms: Not Available to Industry
How to cite: pMito-miRFP703 was a gift from Vladislav Verkhusha (Addgene plasmid # 80000 ; http://n2t.net/addgene:80000 ; RRID:Addgene_80000)
