>Addgene plasmid #80000 | pMito-miRFP703 | addgene partial sequence | sequence record 153329 | CMV-F 5'-CGCAAATGGGCGGTAGGCGTG-3'
AGCTGGTTTAGTGAACCGTCAGATCCGCTAGCATGTCCGTCCTGACGCCGCTGCTGCTGCGGGGCTTGAC
AGGCTCGGCCCGGCGGCTCCCAGTGCCGCGCGCCAAGATCCATTCGTTGGGGGATCCACCGGTCGCCACC
ATGGTAGCAGGTCATGCCTCTGGCAGCCCCGCATTCGGGACCGCCTCTCATTCGAATTGCGAACATGAAG
AGATCCACCTCGCCGGCTCGATCCAGCCGCATGGCGCGCTTCTGGTCGTCAGCGAACATGATCATCGCGT
CATCCAGGCCAGCGCCAACGCCGCGGAATTTCTGAATCTCGGAAGCGTACTCGGCGTTCCGCTCGCCGAG
ATCGACGGCGATCTGTTGATCAAGATCCTGCCGCATCTCGATCCCACCGCCGAAGGCATGCCGGTCGCGG
TGCGCTGCCGGATCGGCAATCCCTCTACGGAGTACTGCGGTCTGATGCATCGGCCTCCGGAAGGCGGGCT
GATCATCGAACTCGAACGTGCCGGCCCGTCGATCGATCTGTCAGGCACGCTGGCGCCGGCGCTGGAGCGG
ATCCGCACGGCGGGTTCACTGCGCGCGCTGTGCGATGACACCGTGCTGCTGTTTCAGCAGTGCACCGGCT
ACGACCGGGTGATGGTGTATCGTTTCGATGAGCAAGGCCACGGCCTGGTATTCTCCGAGTGCCATGTGCC
TGGGCTCGAATCCTATTTCGGCAACCGCTATCCGTCGTCGCTGGTCCCGCAGATGGCGCGGCAGCTGTAC
GTGCGGCAGCGCGTCCGCGTGCTGGTCGAC
