>Addgene plasmid #80000 | pMito-miRFP703 | addgene partial sequence | sequence record 153330 | SV40pA-R 5'-GAAATTTGTGATGCTATTGC-3'
ACAAGTTAACAACAACAATTGCATTCATTTTATGTTTCAGGTTCAGGGGGAGGTGTGGGAGGTTTTTTAA
AGCAAGTAAAACCTCTACAAATGTGGTATGGCTGATTATGATCTAGAGTCGCGGCCGCTTAGCTCTCAAG
CGCGGTGATCCGCGTCGCGATCCTTTCGGCGAGCCGTTTGCAGATCGCCCGCAGCTCGAAACGGATGAAG
CGCGGCAGATAATGGTGACAGACAACCAGGCCCCACAGCTTGCCGCCGACCACCAGCGACACCGCCAGGG
TGGCGCGCACGCCCATGTCCTTCAGGAACTGCAGATGGATCGGCGACATCGAGCGCAGGAAGCAGCCCGA
CATGTCGAGATCGCGCCCGGTCAGCGGCGACAGCCGCGGCTCCAGCGGCACCGGCTGATAGGTGACGTCG
ACCAGCACGCGGACGCGCTGCCGCACGTACAGCTGCCGCGCCATCTGCGGGACCAGCGACGACGGATAGC
GGTTGCCGAAATAGGATTCGAGCCCAGGCACATGGCACTCGGAGAATACCAGGCCGTGGCCTTGCTCATC
GAAACGATACACCATCACCCGGTCGTAGCCGGTGCACTGCTGAAACAGCAGCACGGTGTCATCGCACAGC
GCGCGCAGTGAACCCGCCGTGCGGATCCGCTCCAGCGCCGGCGCCAGCGTGCCTGACAGATCGATCGACG
GGCCGGCACGTTCGAGTTCGATGATCAGCCCGCCTTCCGGAGGCCGATGCATCAGACCGCAGTACTCCGT
AGAGGGATTGCCGATCCGGCAGCGCACCGCGAC
